>Addgene plasmid #172337 | pcDNA3-BREP | addgene full sequence | sequence record 338886 | Addgene NGS Result
GACGGATCGGGAGATCTCCCGATCCCCTATGGTGCACTCTCAGTACAATCTGCTCTGATGCCGCATAGTT
AAGCCAGTATCTGCTCCCTGCTTGTGTGTTGGAGGTCGCTGAGTAGTGCGCGAGCAAAATTTAAGCTACA
ACAAGGCAAGGCTTGACCGACAATTGCATGAAGAATCTGCTTAGGGTTAGGCGTTTTGCGCTGCTTCGCG
ATGTACGGGCCAGATATACGCGTTGACATTGATTATTGACTAGTTATTAATAGTAATCAATTACGGGGTC
ATTAGTTCATAGCCCATATATGGAGTTCCGCGTTACATAACTTACGGTAAATGGCCCGCCTGGCTGACCG
CCCAACGACCCCCGCCCATTGACGTCAATAATGACGTATGTTCCCATAGTAACGCCAATAGGGACTTTCC
ATTGACGTCAATGGGTGGAGTATTTACGGTAAACTGCCCACTTGGCAGTACATCAAGTGTATCATATGCC
AAGTACGCCCCCTATTGACGTCAATGACGGTAAATGGCCCGCCTGGCATTATGCCCAGTACATGACCTTA
TGGGACTTTCCTACTTGGCAGTACATCTACGTATTAGTCATCGCTATTACCATGGTGATGCGGTTTTGGC
AGTACATCAATGGGCGTGGATAGCGGTTTGACTCACGGGGATTTCCAAGTCTCCACCCCATTGACGTCAA
TGGGAGTTTGTTTTGGCACCAAAATCAACGGGACTTTCCAAAATGTCGTAACAACTCCGCCCCATTGACG
CAAATGGGCGGTAGGCGTGTACGGTGGGAGGTCTATATAAGCAGAGCTCTCTGGCTAACTAGAGAACCCA
CTGCTTACTGGCTTATCGAAATTAATACGACTCACTATAGGGAGACCCAAGCTTGCCACCATGGTGAGCA
AGGGCGAGGCAGTGATCAAGGAGTTCATGCGGTTCAAGGTGCACATGGAGGGCTCCATGAACGGCCACGA
GTTCGAGATCGAGGGCGAGGGCGAGGGCCGCCCCTACGAGGGCACCCAGACCGCCAAGCTGAAGGTGACC
AAGGGTGGCCCCCTGCCCTTCTCCTGGGACATCCTGTCCCCTCAGTTCATGTACGGCTCCAGGGCCTTCA
TCAAGCACCCCGCCGACATCCCCGACTACTATAAGCAGTCCTTCCCCGAGGGCTTCAAGTGGGAGCGCGT
GATGAACTTCGAGGACGGCGGCGCCGTGACCGTGACCCAGGACACCTCCCTGGAGGACGGCACCCTGATC
TACAAGGTGAAGCTCCGCGGCACCAACTTCCCTCCTGACGGCCCCGTAATGCAGAAGAAGACAATGGGCT
GGGAAGCGTCCACCGAGCGGTTGTACCCCGAGGACGGCGTGCTGAAGGGCGACATTAAGATGGCCCTGCG
CCTGAAGGACGGCGGCCGCTACCTGGCGGACTTCAAGACCACCTACAAGGCCAAGAAGCCCGTGCAGATG
CCCGGCGCCTACAACGTCGACCGCAAGTTGGACATCACCTCCCACAACGAGGACTACACCGTGGTGGAAC
AGTACGAACGCTCCGAGGGCCGCCATCTTGATACACTCGAAGATTTCGTTGGGGACTGGCGACAGACAGC
CGGCTACAACTTGAGTCAAGTCCTTGAACAGGGAGGTGTGTCCAGTTTGTTTCAGAATCTCGGGGTGTCC
GTAACTCCGATCCAAAGGATTGTCCTGAGCGGTGAAAATGGGCTGAAGATCGACATCCATGTCATCATCC
CGTATGAAGGTCTGAGCGGCGACCAAATGGGCCAGATCGAAAAAATTTTTAAGGTGGTGTACCCTGTGGA
TAATCATCACTTTAAGGTGATCCTGCACTATGGCACACTGGTAATCGACGGGGTTACGCCGAACATGATC
GACTATTTCGGACGGCCGTATGAAGGCATCGCCGTGTTCGACGGCAAAAAGATCACTGTAACAGGGACCC
TGTGGAACGGCAACAAAATTATCGACGAGCGCCTGATCAACCCCGACGGCTCCCTGCTGTTCCGAGTAAC
CATCAACGGAGTGACCGGCTGGCGTCTGCATGAACGCATTCTGGCGTAACTCGAGCATGCATCTAGAGGG
CCCTATTCTATAGTGTCACCTAAATGCTAGAGCTCGCTGATCAGCCTCGACTGTGCCTTCTAGTTGCCAG
CCATCTGTTGTTTGCCCCTCCCCCGTGCCTTCCTTGACCCTGGAAGGTGCCACTCCCACTGTCCTTTCCT
AATAAAATGAGGAAATTGCATCGCATTGTCTGAGTAGGTGTCATTCTATTCTGGGGGGTGGGGTGGGGCA
GGACAGCAAGGGGGAGGATTGGGAAGACAATAGCAGGCATGCTGGGGATGCGGTGGGCTCTATGGCTTCT
GAGGCGGAAAGAACCAGCTGGGGCTCTAGGGGGTATCCCC
[124 nt withheld, positions 2421-2544]
C
[91 nt withheld, positions 2546-2636]
A
[49 nt withheld, positions 2638-2686]
CCTTTGACGTTGGAGTCCACGTTCTTT
[37 nt withheld, positions 2714-2750]
ACCCTATCTCGGTCTATTCTTTTGATTTATAAGGGATTTTGCCGATTTCGGCCTATTGGTTAAAAAATGA
GCTGATTTAACAAAAATTTAACGCGAATTAATTCTGTGGAATGTGTGTCAGTTAGGGTGTGGAAAGTCCC
CAGGCTCCCCAGCAGGCAGAAGTATGCAAAGCATGCATCTCAATTAGTCAGCAACCAGGTGTGGAAAGTC
CCCAGGCTCCCCAGCAGGCAGAAGTATGCAAAGCATGCATCTCAATTAGTCAGCAACCATAGTCCCGCCC
CTAACTCCGCCCATCCCGCCCCTAACTCCGCCCAGTTCCGCCCATTCTCCGCCCCATGGCTGACTAATTT
TTTTTATTTATGCAGAGGCCGAGGCCGCCTCTGCCTCTGAGCTATTCCAGAAGTAGTGAGGAGGCTTTTT
TGGAGGCCTAGGCTTTTGCAAAAAGCTCCCGGGAGCTTGTATATCCATTTTCGGATCTGATCAAGAGACA
GGATGAGGATCGTTTCGCATGATTGAACAAGATGGATTGCACGCAGGTTCTCCGGCCGCTTGGGTGGAGA
GGCTATTCGGCTATGACTGGGCACAACAGACAATCGGCTGCTCTGATGCCGCCGTGTTCCGGCTGTCAGC
GCAGGGGCGCCCGGTTCTTTTTGTCAAGACCGACCTGTCCGGTGCCCTGAATGAACTGCAGGACGAGGCA
GCGCGGCTATCGTGGCTGGCCACGACGGGCGTTCCTTGCGCAGCTGTGCTCGACGTTGTCACTGAAGCGG
GAAGGGACTGGCTGCTATTGGGCGAAGTGCCGGGGCAGGATCTCCTGTCATCTCACCTTGCTCCTGCCGA
GAAAGTATCCATCATGGCTGATGCAATGCGGCGGCTGCATACGCTTGATCCGGCTACCTGCCCATTCGAC
CACCAAGCGAAACATCGCATCGAGCGAGCACGTACTCGGATGGAAGCCGGTCTTGTCGATCAGGATGATC
TGGACGAAGAGCATCAGGGGCTCGCGCCAGCCGAACTGTTCGCCAGGCTCAAGGCGCGCATGCCCGACGG
CGAGGATCTCGTCGTGACCCATGGCGATGCCTGCTTGCCGAATATCATGGTGGAAAATGGCCGCTTTTCT
GGATTCATCGACTGTGGCCGGCTGGGTGTGGCGGACCGCTATCAGGACATAGCGTTGGCTACCCGTGATA
TTGCTGAAGAGCTTGGCGGCGAATGGGCTGACCGCTTCCTCGTGCTTTACGGTATCGCCGCTCCCGATTC
GCAGCGCATCGCCTTCTATCGCCTTCTTGACGAGTTCTTCTGAGCGGGACTCTGGGGTTCGAAATGACCG
ACCAAGCGACGCCCAACCTGCCATCACGAGATTTCGATTCCACCGCCGCCTTCTATGAAAGGTTGGGCTT
CGGAATCGTTTTCCGGGACGCCGGCTGGATGATCCTCCAGCGCGGGGATCTCATGCTGGAGTTCTTCGCC
CACCCCAACTTGTTTATTGCAGCTTATAATGGTTACAAATAAAGCAATAGCATCACAAATTTCACAAATA
AAGCATTTTTTTCACTGCATTCTAGTTGTGGTTTGTCCAAACTCATCAATGTATCTTATCATGTCTGTAT
ACCGTCGACCTCTAGCTAGAGCTTGGCGTAATCATGGTCATAGCTGTTTCCTGTGTGAAATTGTTATCCG
CTCACAATTCCACACAACATACGAGCCGGAAGCATAAAGTGTAAAGCCTGGGGTGCCTAATGAGTGAGCT
AACTCACATTAATTGCGTTGCGCTCACTGCCCGCTTTCCAGTCGGGAAACCTGTCGTGCCAGCTGCATTA
ATGAATCGGCCAACGCGCGGGGAGAGGCGGTTTGCGTATTGGGCGCTCTTCCGCTTCCTCGCTCACTGAC
TCGCTGCGCTCGGTCGTTCGGCTGCGGCGAGCGGTATCAGCTCACTCAAAGGCGGTAATACGGTTATCCA
CAGAATCAGGGGATAACGCAGGAAAGAACATGTGAGCAAAAGGCCAGCAAAAGGCCAGGAACCGTAAAAA
GGCCGCGTTGCTGGCGTTTTTCCATAGGCTCCGCCCCCCTGACGAGCATCACAAAAATCGACGCTCAAGT
CAGAGGTGGCGAAACCCGACAGGACTATAAAGATACCAGGCGTTTCCCCCTGGAAGCTCCCTCGTGCGCT
CTCCTGTTCCGACCCTGCCGCTTACCGGATACCTGTCCGCCTTTCTCCCTTCGGGAAGCGTGGCGCTTTC
TCATAGCTCACGCTGTAGGTATCTCAGTTCGGTGTAGGTCGTTCGCTCCAAGCTGGGCTGTGTGCACGAA
CCCCCCGTTCAGCCCGACCGCTGCGCCTTATCCGGTAACTATCGTCTTGAGTCCAACCCGGTAAGACACG
ACTTATCGCCACTGGCAGCAGCCACTGGTAACAGGATTAGCAGAGCGAGGTATGTAGGCGGTGCTACAGA
GTTCTTGAAGTGGTGGCCTAACTACGGCTACACTAGAAGAACAGTATTTGGTATCTGCGCTCTGCTGAAG
CCAGTTACCTTCGGAAAAAGAGTTGGTAGCTCTTGATCCGGCAAACAAACCACCGCTGGTAGCGGTGGTT
TTTTTGTTTGCAAGCAGCAGATTACGCGCAGAAAAAAAGGATCTCAAGAAGATCCTTTGATCTTTTCTAC
GGGGTCTGACGCTCAGTGGAACGAAAACTCACGTTAAGGGATTTTGGTCATGAGATTATCAAAAAGGATC
TTCACCTAGATCCTTTTAAATTAAAAATGAAGTTTTAAATCAATCTAAAGTATATATGAGTAAACTTGGT
CTGACAGTTACCAATGCTTAATCAGTGAGGCACCTATCTCAGCGATCTGTCTATTTCGTTCATCCATAGT
TGCCTGACTCCCCGTCGTGTAGATAACTACGATACGGGAGGGCTTACCATCTGGCCCCAGTGCTGCAATG
ATACCGCGAGACCCACGCTCACCGGCTCCAGATTTATCAGCAATAAACCAGCCAGCCGGAAGGGCCGAGC
GCAGAAGTGGTCCTGCAACTTTATCCGCCTCCATCCAGTCTATTAATTGTTGCCGGGAAGCTAGAGTAAG
TAGTTCGCCAGTTAATAGTTTGCGCAACGTTGTTGCCATTGCTACAGGCATCGTGGTGTCACGCTCGTCG
TTTGGTATGGCTTCATTCAGCTCCGGTTCCCAACGATCAAGGCGAGTTACATGATCCCCCATGTTGTGCA
AAAAAGCGGTTAGCTCCTTCGGTCCTCCGATCGTTGTCAGAAGTAAGTTGGCCGCAGTGTTATCACTCAT
GGTTATGGCAGCACTGCATAATTCTCTTACTGTCATGCCATCCGTAAGATGCTTTTCTGTGACTGGTGAG
TACTCAACCAAGTCATTCTGAGAATAGTGTATGCGGCGACCGAGTTGCTCTTGCCCGGCGTCAATACGGG
ATAATACCGCGCCACATAGCAGAACTTTAAAAGTGCTCATCATTGGAAAACGTTCTTCGGGGCGAAAACT
CTCAAGGATCTTACCGCTGTTGAGATCCAGTTCGATGTAACCCACTCGTGCACCCAACTGATCTTCAGCA
TCTTTTACTTTCACCAGCGTTTCTGGGTGAGCAAAAACAGGAAGGCAAAATGCCGCAAAAAAGGGAATAA
GGGCGACACGGAAATGTTGAATACTCATACTCTTCCTTTTTCAATATTATTGAAGCATTTATCAGGGTTA
TTGTCTCATGAGCGGATACATATTTGAATGTATTTAGAAAAATAAACAAATAGGGGTTCCGCGCACATTT
CCCCGAAAAGTGCCACCTGACGTC
Features (pLannotate 1.2.2; 22 found; start..end, strand, type, name):
     28..80      -  misc_feature   bom (fragment): basis of mobility region from pBR322
    235..614     +  enhancer       CMV enhancer: human cytomegalovirus immediate early enhancer
    615..818     +  promoter       CMV promoter: human cytomegalovirus (CMV) immediate early promoter
    814..847     +  LTR            5' LTR (truncated) (fragment): truncated 5' long terminal repeat (LTR) from HIV-1
    863..881     +  promoter       T7 promoter: promoter for bacteriophage T7 RNA polymerase
    901..1566    +  CDS            mScarlet-I: mScarlet-I is a basic (constitutively fluorescent) red fluorescent protein published in 2016, derived from synthetic construct. It is reported to be a rapidly-maturing monomer with moderate acid sensitivity.
   1573..2079    +  CDS            Nluc: NanoLuc® luciferase human codon-optimized
   2107..2125    -  promoter       SP6 promoter: promoter for bacteriophage SP6 RNA polymerase
   2151..2375    +  polyA_signal   bGH poly(A) signal: bovine growth hormone polyadenylation signal
   2379..2400    +  promoter       SV40 promoter (fragment): SV40 enhancer and early promoter
   2421..2849    +  rep_origin     f1 ori (sequence partly withheld): f1 bacteriophage origin of replication; arrow indicates direction of (+) strand synthesis
   2863..3192    +  promoter       SV40 promoter: SV40 enhancer and early promoter
   3259..4050    +  CDS            neo: KKA2_KLEPN - Also known as kan, nptII. Experimental evidence at protein level: Swiss-Prot protein existence level 1. Resistance to kanamycin, neomycin, paromomycin, ribostamycin, butirosin and gentamicin B. From Klebsiella pneumoniae.
   4074..4232    +  CDS            ble (fragment): BLE_KLEPN - Experimental evidence at protein level: Swiss-Prot protein existence level 1. Binding protein with a strong affinity to the bleomycin family of antibiotics. Binds to CL990; an antimitotic-antibiotic compound. From Klebsiella pneumoniae.
   4227..4348    +  polyA_signal   SV40 poly(A) signal: SV40 polyadenylation signal
   4421..4437    -  protein_bind   lac operator: The lac repressor binds to the lac operator to inhibit transcription in E. coli. This inhibition can be relieved by adding lactose or isopropyl-β-D-thiogalactopyranoside (IPTG). lac repressor encoded by lacI
   4445..4475    -  promoter       lac promoter: promoter for the E. coli lac operon
   4490..4511    -  protein_bind   CAP binding site: CAP binding activates transcription in the presence of cAMP. E. coli catabolite activator protein
   4524..4616    -  CDS            lacI (fragment): lac repressor; lacI; The lac repressor binds to the lac operator to inhibit transcription in E. coli. This inhibition can be relieved by adding lactose or isopropyl-β-D-thiogalactopyranoside (IPTG).
   4799..5387    -  rep_origin     ori: high-copy-number ColE1/pMB1/pBR322/pUC origin of replication
   5558..6418    -  CDS            AmpR: β-lactamase; bla; confers resistance to ampicillin, carbenicillin, and related antibiotics
   6419..6523    -  promoter       AmpR promoter: bla
