[The description below was written by a language model from this plasmid's Addgene catalogue record and pLannotate feature annotations shown in this document.]
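Description:
pcDNA3-BREP is a mammalian expression plasmid built on the pcDNA3 backbone that encodes BREP, a synthetic BRET-based bioluminescent red protein (also listed as LumiScarlet2 or teScarlet). It is propagated in E. coli from a high-copy ColE1/pUC-type origin under ampicillin selection (AmpR with its bla promoter). It also carries the standard pcDNA3 accessories: an f1 origin for single-stranded DNA production, and an SV40 early promoter driving the neo gene with an SV40 polyadenylation signal, which allows G418 selection of stably transfected mammalian cells. The short bom, lac promoter/operator, lacI, ble and HIV-1 LTR matches in the feature table are fragmentary annotations, most likely backbone remnants or chance similarity, and do not appear to be functional parts of the design.

The payload is an approximately 1.2 kb open reading frame expressed from the human CMV immediate-early enhancer and promoter and terminated by the bovine growth hormone polyadenylation signal. The annotation resolves it into an mScarlet-I-like red fluorescent protein followed almost directly by a human codon-optimized NanoLuc-type luciferase, consistent with a single fusion protein. The annotation is by similarity, so either domain may carry engineered changes that the record does not detail. In this arrangement the luciferase oxidizes its substrate and passes the excitation energy by bioluminescence resonance energy transfer to the adjacent red fluorescent acceptor. This shifts the emitted light toward red wavelengths without external illumination. Flanking T7 and SP6 promoters permit in vitro transcription or sequencing across the insert. The associated work concerns a luciferase prosubstrate and a red bioluminescent calcium indicator for imaging neuronal activity in mice, and this construct is suited to expressing the red-emitting bioluminescent reporter in transfected mammalian cells.
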