Addgene plasmid #172337: pcDNA3-BREP
Purpose: BRET-Based Bioluminescent Red Protein
Depositing lab: Huiwang Ai. Publication: A luciferase prosubstrate and a red bioluminescent calcium indicator for imaging neuronal activity in mice. Tian X, Zhang Y, Li X, Xiong Y, Wu T, Ai HW. Nat Commun. 2022 Jul 8;13(1):3967. doi: 10.1038/s41467-022-31673-x. PubMed 35803917.
Backbone
  Vector backbone: pcDNA3
  Vector type: Mammalian Expression
Growth in bacteria
  Bacterial resistance: Ampicillin, 100 μg/mL
  Growth temperature: 37°C
  Growth strain: DH5alpha
  Copy number: High Copy
Gene/Insert
  Gene/Insert name: BREP (alt name: LumiScarlet2, teScarlet)
  Species: Synthetic
  Insert size (bp): 1179
  Promoter: CMV promoter
  Cloning method: Gibson Cloning
  Sequencing primers: 5′ CMV-Forward
Terms and licenses: Academic/Nonprofit Terms; Industry Terms: Not Available to Industry
Depositor comments: Please visit https://www.biorxiv.org/content/10.1101/2021.12.06.471018v1 for bioRxiv preprint.
How to cite: pcDNA3-BREP was a gift from Huiwang Ai (Addgene plasmid # 172337 ; http://n2t.net/addgene:172337 ; RRID:Addgene_172337)
